>Addgene plasmid #77975 | DDR2 gRNA (BRDN0001487155) | addgene full sequence | sequence record 188762 | Addgene Assembled Sequence
CCCGGGTGCAAAGATGGATAAAGTTTTAAACAGAGAGGAATCTTTGCAGCTAATGGACCTTCTAGGTCTT
GAAAGGAGTGGGAATTGGCTCCGGTGCCCGTCAGTGGGCAGAGCGCACATCGCCCACAGTCCCCGAGAAG
TTGGGGGGAGGGGTCGGCAATTGATCCGGTGCCTAGAGAAGGTGGCGCGGGGTAAACTGGGAAAGTGATG
TCGTGTACTGGCTCCGCCTTTTTCCCGAGGGTGGGGGAGAACCGTATATAAGTGCAGTAGTCGCCGTGAA
CGTTCTTTTTCGCAACGGGTTTGCCGCCAGAACACAGGTAAGTGCCGTGTGTGGTTCCCGCGGGCCTGGC
CTCTTTACGGGTTATGGCCCTTGCGTGCCTTGAATTACTTCCACCTGGCTGCAGTACGTGATTCTTGATC
CCGAGCTTCGGGTTGGAAGTGGGTGGGAGAGTTCGAGGCCTTGCGCTTAAGGAGCCCCTTCGCCTCGTGC
TTGAGTTGAGGCCTGGCCTGGGCGCTGGGGCCGCCGCGTGCGAATCTGGTGGCACCTTCGCGCCTGTCTC
GCTGCTTTCGATAAGTCTCTAGCCATTTAAAATTTTTGATGACCTGCTGCGACGCTTTTTTTCTGGCAAG
ATAGTCTTGTAAATGCGGGCCAAGATCTGCACACTGGTATTTCGGTTTTTGGGGCCGCGGGCGGCGACGG
GGCCCGTGCGTCCCAGCGCACATGTTCGGCGAGGCGGGGCCTGCGAGCGCGGCCACCGAGAATCGGACGG
GGGTAGTCTCAAGCTGGCCGGCCTGCTCTGGTGCCTGGCCTCGCGCCGCCGTGTATCGCCCCGCCCTGGG
CGGCAAGGCTGGCCCGGTCGGCACCAGTTGCGTGAGCGGAAAGATGGCCGCTTCCCGGCCCTGCTGCAGG
GAGCTCAAAATGGAGGACGCGGCGCTCGGGAGAGCGGGCGGGTGAGTCACCCACACAAAGGAAAAGGGCC
TTTCCGTCCTCAGCCGTCGCTTCATGTGACTCCACGGAGTACCGGGCGCCGTCCAGGCACCTCGATTAGT
TCTCGAGCTTTTGGAGTACGTCGTCTTTAGGTTGGGGGGAGGGGTTTTATGCGATGGAGTTTCCCCACAC
TGAGTGGGTGGAGACTGAAGTTAGGCCAGCTTGGCACTTGATGTAATTCTCCTTGGAATTTGCCCTTTTT
GAGTTTGGATCTTGGTTCATTCTCAAGCCTCAGACAGTGGTTCAAAGTTTTTTTCTTCCATTTCAGGTGT
CGTGACGTACGGCCACCATGACCGAGTACAAGCCCACGGTGCGCCTCGCCACCCGCGACGACGTCCCCAG
GGCCGTACGCACCCTCGCCGCCGCGTTCGCCGACTACCCCGCCACGCGCCACACCGTCGATCCGGACCGC
CACATCGAGCGGGTCACCGAGCTGCAAGAACTCTTCCTCACGCGCGTCGGGCTCGACATCGGCAAGGTGT
GGGTCGCGGACGACGGCGCCGCCGTGGCGGTCTGGACCACGCCGGAGAGCGTCGAAGCGGGGGCGGTGTT
CGCCGAGATCGGCCCGCGCATGGCCGAGTTGAGCGGTTCCCGGCTGGCCGCGCAGCAACAGATGGAAGGC
CTCCTGGCGCCGCACCGGCCCAAGGAGCCCGCGTGGTTCCTGGCCACCGTCGGAGTCTCGCCCGACCACC
AGGGCAAGGGTCTGGGCAGCGCCGTCGTGCTCCCCGGAGTGGAGGCGGCCGAGCGCGCCGGGGTGCCCGC
CTTCCTGGAGACCTCCGCGCCCCGCAACCTCCCCTTCTACGAGCGGCTCGGCTTCACCGTCACCGCCGAC
GTCGAGGTGCCCGAAGGACCGCGCACCTGGTGCATGACCCGCAAGCCCGGTGCCTGAACGCGTTAAGTCG
ACAATCAACCTCTGGATTACAAAATTTGTGAAAGATTGACTGGTATTCTTAACTATGTTGCTCCTTTTAC
GCTATGTGGATACGCTGCTTTAATGCCTTTGTATCATGCTATTGCTTCCCGTATGGCTTTCATTTTCTCC
TCCTTGTATAAATCCTGGTTGCTGTCTCTTTATGAGGAGTTGTGGCCCGTTGTCAGGCAACGTGGCGTGG
TGTGCACTGTGTTTGCTGACGCAACCCCCACTGGTTGGGGCATTGCCACCACCTGTCAGCTCCTTTCCGG
GACTTTCGCTTTCCCCCTCCCTATTGCCACGGCGGAACTCATCGCCGCCTGCCTTGCCCGCTGCTGGACA
GGGGCTCGGCTGTTGGGCACTGACAATTCCGTGGTGTTGTCGGGGAAATCATCGTCCTTTCCTTGGCTGC
TCGCCTGTGTTGCCACCTGGATTCTGCGCGGGACGTCCTTCTGCTACGTCCCTTCGGCCCTCAATCCAGC
GGACCTTCCTTCCCGCGGCCTGCTGCCGGCTCTGCGGCCTCTTCCGCGTCTTCGCCTTCGCCCTCAGACG
AGTCGGATCTCCCTTTGGGCCGCCTCCCCGCGTCGACTTTAAGACCAATGACTTACAAGGCAGCTGTAGA
TCTTAGCCACTTTTTAAAAGAAAAGGGGGGACTGGAAGGGCTAATTCACTCCCAACGAAGACAAGATCTG
CTTTTTGCTTGTACTGGGTCTCTCTGGTTAGACCAGATCTGAGCCTGGGAGCTCTCTGGCTAACTAGGGA
ACCCACTGCTTAAGCCTCAATAAAGCTTGCCTTGAGTGCTTCAAGTAGTGTGTGCCCGTCTGTTGTGTGA
CTCTGGTAACTAGAGATCCCTCAGACCCTTTTAGTCAGTGTGGAAAATCTCTAGCAGTACGTATAGTAGT
TCATGTCATCTTATTATTCAGTATTTATAACTTGCAAAGAAATGAATATCAGAGAGTGAGAGGAACTTGT
TTATTGCAGCTTATAATGGTTACAAATAAAGCAATAGCATCACAAATTTCACAAATAAAGCATTTTTTTC
ACTGCATTCTAGTTGTGGTTTGTCCAAACTCATCAATGTATCTTATCATGTCTGGCTCTAGCTATCCCGC
CCCTAACTCCGCCCATCCCGCCCCTAACTCCGCCCAGTTCCGCCCATTCTCCGCCCCATGGCTGACTAAT
TTTTTTTATTTATGCAGAGGCCGAGGCCGCCTCGGCCTCTGAGCTATTCCAGAAGTAGTGAGGAGGCTTT
TTTGGAGGCCTAGGGACGTACCCAATTCGCCCTATAGTGAGTCGTATTACGCGCGCTCACTGGCCGTCGT
TTTACAACGTCGTGACTGGGAAAACCCTGGCGTTACCCAACTTAATCGCCTTGCAGCACATCCCCCTTTC
GCCAGCTGGCGTAATAGCGAAGAGGCCCGCACCGATCGCCCTTCCCAACAGTTGCGCAGCCTGAATGGCG
AATGGG
[124 nt withheld, positions 3367-3490]
C
[91 nt withheld, positions 3492-3582]
A
[49 nt withheld, positions 3584-3632]
CCTTTGACGTTGGAGTCCACGTTCTTT
[37 nt withheld, positions 3660-3696]
ACCCTATCTCGGTCTATTCTTTTGATTTATAAGGGATTTTGCCGATTTCGGCCTATTGGTTAAAAAATGA
GCTGATTTAACAAAAATTTAACGCGAATTTTAACAAAATATTAACGCTTACAATTTAGGTGGCACTTTTC
GGGGAAATGTGCGCGGAACCCCTATTTGTTTATTTTTCTAAATACATTCAAATATGTATCCGCTCATGAG
ACAATAACCCTGATAAATGCTTCAATAATATTGAAAAAGGAAGAGTATGAGTATTCAACATTTCCGTGTC
GCCCTTATTCCCTTTTTTGCGGCATTTTGCCTTCCTGTTTTTGCTCACCCAGAAACGCTGGTGAAAGTAA
AAGATGCTGAAGATCAGTTGGGTGCACGAGTGGGTTACATCGAACTGGATCTCAACAGCGGTAAGATCCT
TGAGAGTTTTCGCCCCGAAGAACGTTTTCCAATGATGAGCACTTTTAAAGTTCTGCTATGTGGCGCGGTA
TTATCCCGTATTGACGCCGGGCAAGAGCAACTCGGTCGCCGCATACACTATTCTCAGAATGACTTGGTTG
AGTACTCACCAGTCACAGAAAAGCATCTTACGGATGGCATGACAGTAAGAGAATTATGCAGTGCTGCCAT
AACCATGAGTGATAACACTGCGGCCAACTTACTTCTGACAACGATCGGAGGACCGAAGGAGCTAACCGCT
TTTTTGCACAACATGGGGGATCATGTAACTCGCCTTGATCGTTGGGAACCGGAGCTGAATGAAGCCATAC
CAAACGACGAGCGTGACACCACGATGCCTGTAGCAATGGCAACAACGTTGCGCAAACTATTAACTGGCGA
ACTACTTACTCTAGCTTCCCGGCAACAATTAATAGACTGGATGGAGGCGGATAAAGTTGCAGGACCACTT
CTGCGCTCGGCCCTTCCGGCTGGCTGGTTTATTGCTGATAAATCTGGAGCCGGTGAGCGTGGGTCTCGCG
GTATCATTGCAGCACTGGGGCCAGATGGTAAGCCCTCCCGTATCGTAGTTATCTACACGACGGGGAGTCA
GGCAACTATGGATGAACGAAATAGACAGATCGCTGAGATAGGTGCCTCACTGATTAAGCATTGGTAACTG
TCAGACCAAGTTTACTCATATATACTTTAGATTGATTTAAAACTTCATTTTTAATTTAAAAGGATCTAGG
TGAAGATCCTTTTTGATAATCTCATGACCAAAATCCCTTAACGTGAGTTTTCGTTCCACTGAGCGTCAGA
CCCCGTAGAAAAGATCAAAGGATCTTCTTGAGATCCTTTTTTTCTGCGCGTAATCTGCTGCTTGCAAACA
AAAAAACCACCGCTACCAGCGGTGGTTTGTTTGCCGGATCAAGAGCTACCAACTCTTTTTCCGAAGGTAA
CTGGCTTCAGCAGAGCGCAGATACCAAATACTGTTCTTCTAGTGTAGCCGTAGTTAGGCCACCACTTCAA
GAACTCTGTAGCACCGCCTACATACCTCGCTCTGCTAATCCTGTTACCAGTGGCTGCTGCCAGTGGCGAT
AAGTCGTGTCTTACCGGGTTGGACTCAAGACGATAGTTACCGGATAAGGCGCAGCGGTCGGGCTGAACGG
GGGGTTCGTGCACACAGCCCAGCTTGGAGCGAACGACCTACACCGAACTGAGATACCTACAGCGTGAGCT
ATGAGAAAGCGCCACGCTTCCCGAAGGGAGAAAGGCGGACAGGTATCCGGTAAGCGGCAGGGTCGGAACA
GGAGAGCGCACGAGGGAGCTTCCAGGGGGAAACGCCTGGTATCTTTATAGTCCTGTCGGGTTTCGCCACC
TCTGACTTGAGCGTCGATTTTTGTGATGCTCGTCAGGGGGGCGGAGCCTATGGAAAAACGCCAGCAACGC
GGCCTTTTTACGGTTCCTGGCCTTTTGCTGGCCTTTTGCTCACATGTTCTTTCCTGCGTTATCCCCTGAT
TCTGTGGATAACCGTATTACCGCCTTTGAGTGAGCTGATACCGCTCGCCGCAGCCGAACGACCGAGCGCA
GCGAGTCAGTGAGCGAGGAAGCGGAAGAGCGCCCAATACGCAAACCGCCTCTCCCCGCGCGTTGGCCGAT
TCATTAATGCAGCTGGCACGACAGGTTTCCCGACTGGAAAGCGGGCAGTGAGCGCAACGCAATTAATGTG
AGTTAGCTCACTCATTAGGCACCCCAGGCTTTACACTTTATGCTTCCGGCTCGTATGTTGTGTGGAATTG
TGAGCGGATAACAATTTCACACAGGAAACAGCTATGACCATGATTACGCCAAGCGCGCAATTAACCCTCA
CTAAAGGGAACAAAAGCTGGAGCTGCAAGCTTAATGTAGTCTTATGCAATACTCTTGTAGTCTTGCAACA
TGGTAACGATGAGTTAGCAACATGCCTTACAAGGAGAGAAAAAGCACCGTGCATGCCGATTGGTGGAAGT
AAGGTGGTACGATCGTGCCTTATTAGGAAGGCAACAGACGGGTCTGACATGGATTGGACGAACCACTGAA
TTGCCGCATTGCAGAGATATTGTATTTAAGTGCCTAGCTCGATACATAAACGGGTCTCTCTGGTTAGACC
AGATCTGAGCCTGGGAGCTCTCTGGCTAACTAGGGAACCCACTGCTTAAGCCTCAATAAAGCTTGCCTTG
AGTGCTTCAAGTAGTGTGTGCCCGTCTGTTGTGTGACTCTGGTAACTAGAGATCCCTCAGACCCTTTTAG
TCAGTGTGGAAAATCTCTAGCAGTGGCGCCCGAACAGGGACTTGAAAGCGAAAGGGAAACCAGAGGAGCT
CTCTCGACGCAGGACTCGGCTTGCTGAAGCGCGCACGGCAAGAGGCGAGGGGCGGCGACTGGTGAGTACG
CCAAAAATTTTGACTAGCGGAGGCTAGAAGGAGAGAGATGGGTGCGAGAGCGTCAGTATTAAGCGGGGGA
GAATTAGATCGCGATGGGAAAAAATTCGGTTAAGGCCAGGGGGAAAGAAAAAATATAAATTAAAACATAT
AGTATGGGCAAGCAGGGAGCTAGAACGATTCGCAGTTAATCCTGGCCTGTTAGAAACATCAGAAGGCTGT
AGACAAATACTGGGACAGCTACAACCATCCCTTCAGACAGGATCAGAAGAACTTAGATCATTATATAATA
CAGTAGCAACCCTCTATTGTGTGCATCAAAGGATAGAGATAAAAGACACCAAGGAAGCTTTAGACAAGAT
AGAGGAAGAGCAAAACAAAAGTAAGACCACCGCACAGCAAGCGGCCGCTGATCTTCAGACCTGGAGGAGG
AGATATGAGGGACAATTGGAGAAGTGAATTATATAAATATAAAGTAGTAAAAATTGAACCATTAGGAGTA
GCACCCACCAAGGCAAAGAGAAGAGTGGTGCAGAGAGAAAAAAGAGCAGTGGGAATAGGAGCTTTGTTCC
TTGGGTTCTTGGGAGCAGCAGGAAGCACTATGGGCGCAGCGTCAATGACGCTGACGGTACAGGCCAGACA
ATTATTGTCTGGTATAGTGCAGCAGCAGAACAATTTGCTGAGGGCTATTGAGGCGCAACAGCATCTGTTG
CAACTCACAGTCTGGGGCATCAAGCAGCTCCAGGCAAGAATCCTGGCTGTGGAAAGATACCTAAAGGATC
AACAGCTCCTGGGGATTTGGGGTTGCTCTGGAAAACTCATTTGCACCACTGCTGTGCCTTGGAATGCTAG
TTGGAGTAATAAATCTCTGGAACAGATTTGGAATCACACGACCTGGATGGAGTGGGACAGAGAAATTAAC
AATTACACAAGCTTAATACACTCCTTAATTGAAGAATCGCAAAACCAGCAAGAAAAGAATGAACAAGAAT
TATTGGAATTAGATAAATGGGCAAGTTTGTGGAATTGGTTTAACATAACAAATTGGCTGTGGTATATAAA
ATTATTCATAATGATAGTAGGAGGCTTGGTAGGTTTAAGAATAGTTTTTGCTGTACTTTCTATAGTGAAT
AGAGTTAGGCAGGGATATTCACCATTATCGTTTCAGACCCACCTCCCAACCCCGAGGGGACCCAGAGAGG
GCCTATTTCCCATGATTCCTTCATATTTGCATATACGATACAAGGCTGTTAGAGAGATAATTAGAATTAA
TTTGACTGTAAACACAAAGATATTAGTACAAAATACGTGACGTAGAAAGTAATAATTTCTTGGGTAGTTT
GCAGTTTTAAAATTATGTTTTAAAATGGACTATCATATGCTTACCGTAACTTGAAAGTATTTCGATTTCT
TGGCTTTATATATCTTGTGGAAAGGACGAAACACCGGTAATTGATCTTGTACATGGGTTTTAGAGCTAGA
AATAGCAAGTTAAAATAAGGCTAGTCCGTTATCAACTTGAAAAAGTGGCACCGAGTCGGTGCTTTTTTAA
GCTTGGCGTAACTAGATCTTGAGACAAATGGCAGTATTCATCCACAATTTTAAAAGAAAAGGGGGGATTG
GGGGGTACAGTGCAGGGGAAAGAATAGTAGACATAATAGCAACAGACATACAAACTAAAGAATTACAAAA
ACAAATTACAAAAATTCAAAATTTTCGGGTTTATTACAGGGACAGCAGAGATCCACTTTGGCGCCGGCTC
GAGGGGG
Features (pLannotate 1.2.2; 29 found; start..end, strand, type, name):
     14..80      +  CDS            small t antigen (fragment): SV40 (simian virus 40) small t antigen
    106..317     +  promoter       EF-1α core promoter: core promoter for human elongation factor EF-1α
    318..1256    +  intron         EF-1α intron A: intron upstream of the start codon of human EF-1α
   1278..1877    +  CDS            PuroR (fragment): puromycin N-acetyltransferase; pac from Streptomyces; confers resistance to puromycin
   1893..2481    +  misc_feature   WPRE: woodchuck hepatitis virus posttranscriptional regulatory element
   2532..2551    +  misc_feature   cPPT/CTS (fragment): central polypurine tract and central termination sequence of HIV-1
   2553..2786    +  LTR            3' LTR (ΔU3): self-inactivating 3' long terminal repeat (LTR) from HIV-1
   2864..2985    +  polyA_signal   SV40 poly(A) signal: SV40 polyadenylation signal
   3025..3160    +  rep_origin     SV40 ori: SV40 origin of replication
   3181..3199    -  promoter       T7 promoter: promoter for bacteriophage T7 RNA polymerase
   3207..3362    +  CDS            lacZα (fragment): LacZα fragment of β-galactosidase; lacZ fragment
   3367..3795    +  rep_origin     f1 ori (sequence partly withheld): f1 bacteriophage origin of replication; arrow indicates direction of (+) strand synthesis
   3848..3952    +  promoter       AmpR promoter: bla
   3953..4813    +  CDS            AmpR: β-lactamase; bla; confers resistance to ampicillin, carbenicillin, and related antibiotics
   4984..5572    +  rep_origin     ori: high-copy-number ColE1/pMB1/pBR322/pUC origin of replication
   5755..5847    +  CDS            lacI (fragment): lac repressor; lacI; The lac repressor binds to the lac operator to inhibit transcription in E. coli. This inhibition can be relieved by adding lactose or isopropyl-β-D-thiogalactopyranoside (IPTG).
   5860..5881    +  protein_bind   CAP binding site: CAP binding activates transcription in the presence of cAMP. E. coli catabolite activator protein
   5896..5926    +  promoter       lac promoter: promoter for the E. coli lac operon
   5934..5950    +  protein_bind   lac operator: The lac repressor binds to the lac operator to inhibit transcription in E. coli. This inhibition can be relieved by adding lactose or isopropyl-β-D-thiogalactopyranoside (IPTG). lac repressor encoded by lacI
   5995..6013    +  promoter       T3 promoter: promoter for bacteriophage T3 RNA polymerase
   6041..6267    +  promoter       RSV promoter: Rous sarcoma virus enhancer/promoter
   6268..6448    +  LTR            5' LTR (truncated): truncated 5' long terminal repeat (LTR) from HIV-1
   6495..6620    +  misc_feature   HIV-1 Ψ: packaging signal of human immunodeficiency virus type 1
   6604..6967    +  CDS            HIV-1 gag (fragment): gag protein from human immunodeficiency virus 1; gag
   7113..7346    +  misc_feature   RRE: The Rev response element (RRE) of HIV-1 allows for Rev-dependent mRNA export from the nucleus to the cytoplasm.
   7723..7749    +  CDS            Rev (fragment): human immunodeficiency virus 1 (HIV-1) Rev protein; rev; enhances nuclear export of unspliced and incompletely spliced viral mRNAs
   7753..7993    +  promoter       U6 promoter: RNA polymerase III promoter for human U6 snRNA
   8023..8098    +  misc_RNA       gRNA scaffold: guide RNA scaffold for the Streptococcus pyogenes CRISPR/Cas9 system
   8154..8271    +  misc_feature   cPPT/CTS: central polypurine tract and central termination sequence of HIV-1
