[The description below was written by a language model from this plasmid's Addgene catalogue record and pLannotate feature annotations shown in this document.]
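Description:
DDR2 gRNA (BRDN0001487155) is a third-generation lentiviral guide RNA plasmid built on the lentiGuide-Puro backbone and designed to direct Streptococcus pyogenes Cas9 to the human DDR2 gene, which encodes a receptor tyrosine kinase. It is propagated in E. coli as a high-copy plasmid through a ColE1/pUC-type origin with ampicillin selection (AmpR). The backbone also carries an f1 origin, an SV40 origin and poly(A) signal, and remnants of lac and T7/T3 cloning-vector sequences.

The lentiviral transfer cassette begins with an RSV promoter fused to a truncated HIV-1 5' LTR, which makes genomic RNA production Tat-independent. This is followed by the Ψ packaging signal with a partial gag sequence, the Rev response element for Rev-dependent nuclear export, and a cPPT/CTS element that aids nuclear import. The cassette ends with a self-inactivating ΔU3 3' LTR. Within it, a human U6 RNA polymerase III promoter drives the DDR2-targeting spacer joined to the SpCas9 gRNA scaffold. Downstream, the EF-1α core promoter with its intron A expresses puromycin N-acetyltransferase, and a WPRE enhances transcript expression. Transduced mammalian cells can therefore be selected with puromycin.

The plasmid does not encode Cas9, so it must be paired with a separate Cas9 vector such as lentiCas9-Blast or used in cells that already express Cas9. The guide was designed against two DDR2 reference transcripts and belongs to a human kinome gRNA collection created with optimized sgRNA design rules. Its typical use is the knockout of DDR2 in human cells.
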