Addgene plasmid #77975: DDR2 gRNA (BRDN0001487155)
Purpose: 3rd generation lentiviral gRNA plasmid targeting human DDR2
Depositing lab: John Doench & David Root. Depositing organization: Broad Institute. Publication: Optimized sgRNA design to maximize activity and minimize off-target effects of CRISPR-Cas9. Doench JG, Fusi N, Sullender M, Hegde M, Vaimberg EW, Donovan KF, Smith I, Tothova Z, Wilen C, Orchard R, Virgin HW, Listgarten J, Root DE. Nat Biotechnol. 2016 Jan 18. doi: 10.1038/nbt.3437. PubMed 26780180.
Backbone
  Vector backbone: lentiGuide-Puro
  Backbone manufacturer: Zhang Lab (Addgene plasmid # 52963)
  Vector type: Mammalian Expression, Lentiviral, CRISPR
  Selectable markers: Puromycin
Growth in bacteria
  Bacterial resistance: Ampicillin, 100 μg/mL
  Growth temperature: 37°C
  Growth strain: DH5alpha
  Copy number: High Copy
Gene/Insert
  Gene/Insert name: DDR2 (alt names: DDR2; NM_001014796.1)
  gRNA/shRNA sequence: GTAATTGATCTTGTACATGG
  Species: H. sapiens (human)
  Entrez Gene: DDR2 (a.k.a. MIG20a, NTRKR3, TKT, TYRO10, WRCN)
  Promoter: hU6
  Cloning method: Unknown
  Sequencing primers: 5′ U6-F; 3′ pS2-R
Terms and licenses: Academic/Nonprofit Terms; Industry Terms: Not Available to Industry
Depositor comments: The gRNA was designed to target the following Genbank reference sequence(s): NM_001014796.1,NM_006182.2. Note that this plasmid does NOT contain Cas9. It should be used in conjunction with lentiCas9-Blast (Addgene #52962) or otherwise with cell lines already expressing Cas9. Browse the full kinome gRNA library at http://www.addgene.org/pooled-library/broadgpp-human-kinome/ or visit http://www.broadinstitute.org/rnai/public/ for detailed protocols and information.
How to cite: DDR2 gRNA (BRDN0001487155) was a gift from John Doench & David Root (Addgene plasmid # 77975 ; http://n2t.net/addgene:77975 ; RRID:Addgene_77975)
