>Addgene plasmid #77975 | DDR2 gRNA (BRDN0001487155) | depositor partial sequence | sequence record 145435 | Target Sequence
GTAATTGATCTTGTACATGG
