>Addgene plasmid #77975 | DDR2 gRNA (BRDN0001487155) | addgene partial sequence | sequence record 188761 | hU6-F
CGTGACGTAGAAAGTAATAATTTCTTGGGTAGTTTGCAGTTTTAAAATTATGTTTTAAAATGGACTATCA
TATGCTTACCGTAACTTGAAAGTATTTCGATTTCTTGGCTTTATATATCTTGTGGAAAGGACGAAACACC
GGTAATTGATCTTGTACATGGGTTTTAGAGCTAGAAATAGCAAGTTAAAATAAGGCTAGTCCGTTATCAA
CTTGAAAAAGTGGCACCGAGTCGGTGCTTTTTTAAGCTTGGCGTAACTAGATCTTGAGACAAATGGCAGT
ATTCATCCACAATTTTAAAAGAAAAGGGGGGATTGGGGGGTACAGTGCAGGGGAAAGAATAGTAGACATA
ATAGCAACAGACATACAAACTAAAGAATTACAAAAACAAATTACAAAAATTCAAAATTTTCGGGTTTATT
ACAGGGACAGCAGAGATCCACTTTGGCGCCGGCTCGAGGGGGCCCGGGTGCAAAGATGGATAAAGTTTTA
AACAGAGAGGAATCTTTGCAGCTAATGGACCTTCTAGGTCTTGAAAGGAGTGGGAATTGGCTCCGGTGCC
CGTCAGTGGG
